>Addgene plasmid #219342 | SFFV-PHF20-Brd 426 | addgene full sequence | sequence record 449082 | Addgene NGS Result
ATTTATGCAGAGGCCGAGGCCGCCTCGGCCTCTGAGCTATTCCAGAAGTAGTGAGGAGGCTTTTTTGGAG
GCCTAGGGACGTACCCAATTCGCCCTATAGTGAGTCGTATTACGCGCGCTCACTGGCCGTCGTTTTACAA
CGTCGTGACTGGGAAAACCCTGGCGTTACCCAACTTAATCGCCTTGCAGCACATCCCCCTTTCGCCAGCT
GGCGTAATAGCGAAGAGGCCCGCACCGATCGCCCTTCCCAACAGTTGCGCAGCCTGAATGGCGAATGGG
[124 nt withheld, positions 280-403]
C
[91 nt withheld, positions 405-495]
A
[49 nt withheld, positions 497-545]
CCTTTGACGTTGGAGTCCACGTTCTTT
[37 nt withheld, positions 573-609]
ACCCTATCTCGGTCTATTCTTTTGATTTATAAGGGATTTTGCCGATTTCGGCCTATTGGTTAAAAAATGA
GCTGATTTAACAAAAATTTAACGCGAATTTTAACAAAATATTAACGCTTACAATTTAGGTGGCACTTTTC
GGGGAAATGTGCGCGGAACCCCTATTTGTTTATTTTTCTAAATACATTCAAATATGTATCCGCTCATGAG
ACAATAACCCTGATAAATGCTTCAATAATATTGAAAAAGGAAGAGTATGAGTATTCAACATTTCCGTGTC
GCCCTTATTCCCTTTTTTGCGGCATTTTGCCTTCCTGTTTTTGCTCACCCAGAAACGCTGGTGAAAGTAA
AAGATGCTGAAGATCAGTTGGGTGCACGAGTGGGTTACATCGAACTGGATCTCAACAGCGGTAAGATCCT
TGAGAGTTTTCGCCCCGAAGAACGTTTTCCAATGATGAGCACTTTTAAAGTTCTGCTATGTGGCGCGGTA
TTATCCCGTATTGACGCCGGGCAAGAGCAACTCGGTCGCCGCATACACTATTCTCAGAATGACTTGGTTG
AGTACTCACCAGTCACAGAAAAGCATCTTACGGATGGCATGACAGTAAGAGAATTATGCAGTGCTGCCAT
AACCATGAGTGATAACACTGCGGCCAACTTACTTCTGACAACGATCGGAGGACCGAAGGAGCTAACCGCT
TTTTTGCACAACATGGGGGATCATGTAACTCGCCTTGATCGTTGGGAACCGGAGCTGAATGAAGCCATAC
CAAACGACGAGCGTGACACCACGATGCCTGTAGCAATGGCAACAACGTTGCGCAAACTATTAACTGGCGA
ACTACTTACTCTAGCTTCCCGGCAACAATTAATAGACTGGATGGAGGCGGATAAAGTTGCAGGACCACTT
CTGCGCTCGGCCCTTCCGGCTGGCTGGTTTATTGCTGATAAATCTGGAGCCGGTGAGCGTGGGTCTCGCG
GTATCATTGCAGCACTGGGGCCAGATGGTAAGCCCTCCCGTATCGTAGTTATCTACACGACGGGGAGTCA
GGCAACTATGGATGAACGAAATAGACAGATCGCTGAGATAGGTGCCTCACTGATTAAGCATTGGTAACTG
TCAGACCAAGTTTACTCATATATACTTTAGATTGATTTAAAACTTCATTTTTAATTTAAAAGGATCTAGG
TGAAGATCCTTTTTGATAATCTCATGACCAAAATCCCTTAACGTGAGTTTTCGTTCCACTGAGCGTCAGA
CCCCGTAGAAAAGATCAAAGGATCTTCTTGAGATCCTTTTTTTCTGCGCGTAATCTGCTGCTTGCAAACA
AAAAAACCACCGCTACCAGCGGTGGTTTGTTTGCCGGATCAAGAGCTACCAACTCTTTTTCCGAAGGTAA
CTGGCTTCAGCAGAGCGCAGATACCAAATACTGTTCTTCTAGTGTAGCCGTAGTTAGGCCACCACTTCAA
GAACTCTGTAGCACCGCCTACATACCTCGCTCTGCTAATCCTGTTACCAGTGGCTGCTGCCAGTGGCGAT
AAGTCGTGTCTTACCGGGTTGGACTCAAGACGATAGTTACCGGATAAGGCGCAGCGGTCGGGCTGAACGG
GGGGTTCGTGCACACAGCCCAGCTTGGAGCGAACGACCTACACCGAACTGAGATACCTACAGCGTGAGCT
ATGAGAAAGCGCCACGCTTCCCGAAGGGAGAAAGGCGGACAGGTATCCGGTAAGCGGCAGGGTCGGAACA
GGAGAGCGCACGAGGGAGCTTCCAGGGGGAAACGCCTGGTATCTTTATAGTCCTGTCGGGTTTCGCCACC
TCTGACTTGAGCGTCGATTTTTGTGATGCTCGTCAGGGGGGCGGAGCCTATGGAAAAACGCCAGCAACGC
GGCCTTTTTACGGTTCCTGGCCTTTTGCTGGCCTTTTGCTCACATGTTCTTTCCTGCGTTATCCCCTGAT
TCTGTGGATAACCGTATTACCGCCTTTGAGTGAGCTGATACCGCTCGCCGCAGCCGAACGACCGAGCGCA
GCGAGTCAGTGAGCGAGGAAGCGGAAGAGCGCCCAATACGCAAACCGCCTCTCCCCGCGCGTTGGCCGAT
TCATTAATGCAGCTGGCACGACAGGTTTCCCGACTGGAAAGCGGGCAGTGAGCGCAACGCAATTAATGTG
AGTTAGCTCACTCATTAGGCACCCCAGGCTTTACACTTTATGCTTCCGGCTCGTATGTTGTGTGGAATTG
TGAGCGGATAACAATTTCACACAGGAAACAGCTATGACCATGATTACGCCAAGCGCGCAATTAACCCTCA
CTAAAGGGAACAAAAGCTGGAGCTGCAAGCTTAATGTAGTCTTATGCAATACTCTTGTAGTCTTGCAACA
TGGTAACGATGAGTTAGCAACATGCCTTACAAGGAGAGAAAAAGCACCGTGCATGCCGATTGGTGGAAGT
AAGGTGGTACGATCGTGCCTTATTAGGAAGGCAACAGACGGGTCTGACATGGATTGGACGAACCACTGAA
TTGCCGCATTGCAGAGATATTGTATTTAAGTGCCTAGCTCGATACATAAACGGGTCTCTCTGGTTAGACC
AGATCTGAGCCTGGGAGCTCTCTGGCTAACTAGGGAACCCACTGCTTAAGCCTCAATAAAGCTTGCCTTG
AGTGCTTCAAGTAGTGTGTGCCCGTCTGTTGTGTGACTCTGGTAACTAGAGATCCCTCAGACCCTTTTAG
TCAGTGTGGAAAATCTCTAGCAGTGGCGCCCGAACAGGGACTTGAAAGCGAAAGGGAAACCAGAGGAGCT
CTCTCGACGCAGGACTCGGCTTGCTGAAGCGCGCACGGCAAGAGGCGAGGGGCGGCGACTGGTGAGTACG
CCAAAAATTTTGACTAGCGGAGGCTAGAAGGAGAGAGATGGGTGCGAGAGCGTCAGTATTAAGCGGGGGA
GAATTAGATCGCGATGGGAAAAAATTCGGTTAAGGCCAGGGGGAAAGAAAAAATATAAATTAAAACATAT
AGTATGGGCAAGCAGGGAGCTAGAACGATTCGCAGTTAATCCTGGCCTGTTAGAAACATCAGAAGGCTGT
AGACAAATACTGGGACAGCTACAACCATCCCTTCAGACAGGATCAGAAGAACTTAGATCATTATATAATA
CAGTAGCAACCCTCTATTGTGTGCATCAAAGGATAGAGATAAAAGACACCAAGGAAGCTTTAGACAAGAT
AGAGGAAGAGCAAAACAAAAGTAAGACCACCGCACAGCAAGCGGCCGCTGATCTTCAGACCTGGAGGAGG
AGATATGAGGGACAATTGGAGAAGTGAATTATATAAATATAAAGTAGTAAAAATTGAACCATTAGGAGTA
GCACCCACCAAGGCAAAGAGAAGAGTGGTGCAGAGAGAAAAAAGAGCAGTGGGAATAGGAGCTTTGTTCC
TTGGGTTCTTGGGAGCAGCAGGAAGCACTATGGGCGCAGCGTCAATGACGCTGACGGTACAGGCCAGACA
ATTATTGTCTGGTATAGTGCAGCAGCAGAACAATTTGCTGAGGGCTATTGAGGCGCAACAGCATCTGTTG
CAACTCACAGTCTGGGGCATCAAGCAGCTCCAGGCAAGAATCCTGGCTGTGGAAAGATACCTAAAGGATC
AACAGCTCCTGGGGATTTGGGGTTGCTCTGGAAAACTCATTTGCACCACTGCTGTGCCTTGGAATGCTAG
TTGGAGTAATAAATCTCTGGAACAGATTTGGAATCACACGACCTGGATGGAGTGGGACAGAGAAATTAAC
AATTACACAAGCTTAATACACTCCTTAATTGAAGAATCGCAAAACCAGCAAGAAAAGAATGAACAAGAAT
TATTGGAATTAGATAAATGGGCAAGTTTGTGGAATTGGTTTAACATAACAAATTGGCTGTGGTATATAAA
ATTATTCATAATGATAGTAGGAGGCTTGGTAGGTTTAAGAATAGTTTTTGCTGTACTTTCTATAGTGAAT
AGAGTTAGGCAGGGATATTCACCATTATCGTTTCAGACCCACCTCCCAACCCCGAGGGGACCCGACAGGC
CCGAAGGAATAGAAGAAGAAGGTGGAGAGAGAGACAGAGACAGATCCATTCGATTAGTGAACGGATCTCG
ACGGTATCGGTTAACTTTTAAAAGAAAAGGGGGGATTGGGGGGTACAGTGCAGGGGAAAGAATAGTAGAC
ATAATAGCAACAGACATACAAACTAAAGAATTACAAAAACAAATTACAAAAATTCAAAATTTTATCGATC
ACGAGACTAGCCTCGAGCTGGCTGCAGTAACGCCATTTTGCAAGGCATGGAAAAATACCAAACCAAGAAT
AGAGAAGTTCAGATCAAGGGCGGGTACATGAAAATAGCTAACGTTGGGCCAAACAGGATATCTGCGGTGA
GCAGTTTCGGCCCCGGCCCGGGGCCAAGAACAGATGGTCACCGCAGTTTCGGCCCCGGCCCGAGGCCAAG
AACAGATGGTCCCCAGATATGGCCCAACCCTCAGCAGTTTCTTAAGACCCATCAGATGTTTCCAGGCTCC
CCCAAGGACCTGAAATGACCCTGCGCCTTATTTGAATTAACCAATCAGCCTGCTTCTCGCTTCTGTTCGC
GCGCTTCTGCTTCCCGAGCTCTATAAAAGAGCTCACAACCCCTCACTCGGCGCGCCAGTCCTCCGACAGA
CTGAGTCGGCCGGTCGAATCAAGCTTATCGATACCGTCGACGGATCCGCTAGCCCGCGGTTCGAAATGAC
AAAGCATCCACCTAACAGACGAGGAATCAGCTTTGAAGTGGGAGCCCAGTTGGAAGCCCGGGACCGTTTA
AAAAACTGGTATCCAGCTCACATAGAAGACATTGACTACGAGGAAGGAAAAGTACTCATCCATTTCAAGC
GTTGGAACCATCGTTATGATGAGTGGTTCTGCTGGGACAGTCCTTATTTACGCCCTTTAGAGAAAATACA
GCTGAGGAAAGAGGGCTTGCATGAAGAGGATGGATCTTCTGAATTTCAAATAAATGAGCAGGTCCTTGCT
TGCTGGTCTGATTGTCGTTTTTACCCGGCCAAAGTCACTGCTGTTAACAAGGATGGTACTTACACTGTGA
AATTTTATGATGGAGTAGTTCAGACTGTCAAACATATTCATGTCAAAGCTTTTTCCAAAGATCAGAATAT
TGTGGGTAATGCTAGGCCTAAAGAAACAGATCACAAAAGTCTTTCATCATCTCCTGATAAACGAGAGAAG
TTTAAAGAACAGAGAAAAGCAACAGTGAATGTGAAGAAAGACAAAGAAGATAAACCCTTAAAGACAGAAA
AGCGACCCAAGCAGCCTGATAAAGAAGGAAAGTTAATCTGTTCTGAAAAGGGGAAAGTGTCAGAGAAAAG
TCTTCCCAAGAACGAGAAGGAAGACAAGGAAAACATTTCCGAAAATGACAGAGAGTATTCTGGAGATGCC
CAAGTGGATAAGAAACCTGAAAATGACATTGTGAAGAGTCCACAAGAAAACTTGAGGGAACCCAAAAGAA
AACGAGGCAGACCCCCTTCCATAGCTCCTACTGCTGTGGATTCAAACTCTCAAACTTTGCAACCAATAAC
ATTGGAACTGAGAAGAAGGAAAATATCAAAAGGATGTGAAGTCCCATTAAAACGTCCTCGGCTTGACAAA
AATTCATCCCAGGAAAAGTCAAAAAACTACTCGGAAAACACTGACAAAGACTTATCGAGGAGACGTTCCT
CCAGGCTGTCCACTAATGGGACCCATGAGATCCTAGATCCTGACTTGGTTGTATCAGATTTGGTTGATAC
GGATCCTTTGCAAGACACGTTGTCTAGTACCAAGGAATCTGAAGAAGGTCAGTTGAAGTCTGCTTTGGAA
GCTGGCCAGGTCTCATCTGCACTGACTTGCCACTCCTTTGGGGATGGATCCGGGGCTGCAGGCTTGGAGT
TGAACTGCCCATCAATGGGAGAAAACACGATGAAAACAGAACCGACTTCTCCCCTTGTGGAATTACAAGA
GATTTCGACTGTGGAAGTAACAAATACTTTTAAGAAAACAGATGATTTTGGGTCATCTAATGCACCAGCT
GTCGACCTAGACCATAAGTTTAGATGCAAAGTTGTGGACTGTTTAAAATTTTTCCGCAAAGCCAAACTGT
TGCACTATCACATGAAGTATTTCCATGGAATGGAGAAGTCACTGGAGCCAGAAGAGAGCCCGGGAAAGAG
GCATGTCCAAACCAGGGGCCCTTCAGCTTCAGACAAGCCCAGCCAGGAGACCCTGACCAGGAAGCGGGTC
TCTGCCAGTTCCCCAACTACAAAAGACAAGGAAAAGAATAAAGAGAAGAAATTCAAGGAGTTTGTGAGAG
TGAAGCCAAAGAAGAAAAAGAAAAAGAAAAAGAAAACCAAACCTGAATGCCCCTGCAGTGAGGAGATCAG
TGACACCTCCCAGGAACCTTCTCCACCCAAGGCATTTGCTGTTACCAGGTGTGGGTCCTCACACAAGCCA
GGGGTCCATATGAGCCCGCAGCTTCATGGCCCAGAATCTGGACACCACAAAGGGAAAGTGAAAGCATTGG
AGGAGGATAATTTGAGTGAGTCCTCTTCTGAGAGCTTTCTCTGGAGTGATGATGAGTATGGCCAAGATGT
GGATGTGACCACCAACCCAGATGAGGAACTTGATGGGGATGACCGCTATGACTTCGAGGTGGTCCGCTGC
ATCTGTGAGGTCCAGGAGGAAAATGACTTCATGATTCAGTGTGAAGAGTGCCAGTGCTGGCAGCATGGGG
TCTGCATGGGATTACTGGAAGAAAATGTGCCCGAGAAATACACCTGTTATGTTTGCCAAGACCCTCCAGG
TCAGAGGCCTGGCTTCAAGTACTGGTATGACAAGGAGTGGCTGAGCAGGGGACATATGCATGGCCTGGCA
TTTCTAGAAGAGAACTACTCCCATCAGAATGCCAAGAAGATCGTGGCCACCCACCAGCTTCTTGGTGATG
TGCAGAGAGTGATTGAGGTTCTGCATGGCCTGCAGCTCAAGATGAGCATCTTGCAAAGCCGGGAGCATCC
TGATCTGCCGCTGTGGTGCCAGCCTTGGAAACAGCACTCAGGGGAGGGGAGATCTCATTTCAGAAACATC
CCTGTCACTGACACCAGGAGCAAGGAGGAAGCTCCAAGCTATAGAACTTTGAACGGGGCAGTGGAGAAGC
CCAGGCCCCTGGCCCTGCCCCTGCCGCGTTCTGTGGAGGAATCCTATATCACCAGTGAGCATTGCTACCA
GAAGCCCCGCGCCTATTACCCTGCCGTGGAGCAGAAGCTGGTGGTGGAGACGAGGGGCTCTGCCCTCGAC
GATGCGGTCAACCCCCTCCATGAGAACGGCGATGATTCCCTTTCCCCGCGCCTGGGCTGGCCTCTAGACC
AAGACAGGAGCAAGGGGGACAGTGACCCCAAACCCGGCTCCCCAAAGGTGAAGGAATATGTCTCCAAAAA
GGCCCTACCAGAAGAAGCCCCTGCTCGGAAGCTGCTGGACAGAGGTGGAGAGGGGCTGCTGAGCTCCCAG
CACCAGTGGCAGTTTAACCTGCTGACCCATGTGGAATCTCTTCAGGATGAAGTTACGCACAGGATGGACT
CCATTGAGAAGGAGTTGGATGTGTTGGAGAGCTGGCTGGACTACACTGGGGAACTGGAGCCCCCTGAGCC
GCTGGCCAGGCTTCCGCAGCTCAAGCATTGTATCAAGCAGCTGCTGATGGACCTGGGCAAGGTGCAGCAG
ATCGCCCTCTGCTGCTCAACATAGACCGGTCGGATCCCCCGGGCTGCAGGAATTCGAGCATCTTACCGCC
ATTTATTCCCATATTTGTTCTGTTTTTCTTGATTTGGGTATACATTTAAATGTTAATAAAACAAAATGGT
GGGGCAATCATTTACATTTTTAGGGATATGTAATTACTAGTTCAGGTGTATTGCCACAAGACAAACATGT
TAAGAAACTTTCCCGTTATTTACGCTCTGTTCCTGTTAATCAACCTCTGGATTACAAAATTTGTGAAAGA
TTGACTGATATTCTTAACTATGTTGCTCCTTTTACGCTGTGTGGATATGCTGCTTTAATGCCTCTGTATC
ATGCTATTGCTTCCCGTACGGCTTTCGTTTTCTCCTCCTTGTATAAATCCTGGTTGCTGTCTCTTTATGA
GGAGTTGTGGCCCGTTGTCCGTCAACGTGGCGTGGTGTGCTCTGTGTTTGCTGACGCAACCCCCACTGGC
TGGGGCATTGCCACCACCTGTCAACTCCTTTCTGGGACTTTCGCTTTCCCCCTCCCGATCGCCACGGCAG
AACTCATCGCCGCCTGCCTTGCCCGCTGCTGGACAGGGGCTAGGTTGCTGGGCACTGATAATTCCGTGGT
GTTGTCGGGGAAGCTGACGTCCTTTGCAATTCGATATCAAGCTGTACCTTCTAGATGTACATATGGGCCA
GCGCTTCTAGACCAATGACTTACAAGGCAGCTGTAGATCTTAGCCACTTTTTAAAAGAAAAGGGGGGACT
GGAAGGGCTAATTCACTCCCAACGAAGACAAGATCTGCTTTTTGCTTGTACTGGGTCTCTCTGGTTAGAC
CAGATCTGAGCCTGGGAGCTCTCTGGCTAACTAGGGAACCCACTGCTTAAGCCTCAATAAAGCTTGCCTT
GAGTGCTTCAAGTAGTGTGTGCCCGTCTGTTGTGTGACTCTGGTAACTAGAGATCCCTCAGACCCTTTTA
GTCAGTGTGGAAAATCTCTAGCAGTAGTAGTTCATGTCATCTTATTATTCAGTATTTATAACTTGCAAAG
AAATGAATATCAGAGAGTGAGAGGAACTTGTTTATTGCAGCTTATAATGGTTACAAATAAAGCAATAGCA
TCACAAATTTCACAAATAAAGCATTTTTTTCACTGCATTCTAGTTGTGGTTTGTCCAAACTCATCAATGT
ATCTTATCATGTCTGGCTCTAGCTATCCCGCCCCTAACTCCGCCCATCCCGCCCCTAACTCCGCCCAGTT
CCGCCCATTCTCCGCCCCATGGCTGACTAATTTTTTTT
Features (pLannotate 1.2.2; 29 found; start..end, strand, type, name):
     94..112     -  promoter       T7 promoter: promoter for bacteriophage T7 RNA polymerase
    120..275     +  CDS            lacZα (fragment): LacZα fragment of β-galactosidase; lacZ fragment
    280..708     +  rep_origin     f1 ori (sequence partly withheld): f1 bacteriophage origin of replication; arrow indicates direction of (+) strand synthesis
    761..865     +  promoter       AmpR promoter: bla
    866..1726    +  CDS            AmpR: β-lactamase; bla; confers resistance to ampicillin, carbenicillin, and related antibiotics
   1897..2485    +  rep_origin     ori: high-copy-number ColE1/pMB1/pBR322/pUC origin of replication
   2668..2760    +  CDS            lacI (fragment): lac repressor; lacI; The lac repressor binds to the lac operator to inhibit transcription in E. coli. This inhibition can be relieved by adding lactose or isopropyl-β-D-thiogalactopyranoside (IPTG).
   2773..2794    +  protein_bind   CAP binding site: CAP binding activates transcription in the presence of cAMP. E. coli catabolite activator protein
   2809..2839    +  promoter       lac promoter: promoter for the E. coli lac operon
   2847..2863    +  protein_bind   lac operator: The lac repressor binds to the lac operator to inhibit transcription in E. coli. This inhibition can be relieved by adding lactose or isopropyl-β-D-thiogalactopyranoside (IPTG). lac repressor encoded by lacI
   2908..2926    +  promoter       T3 promoter: promoter for bacteriophage T3 RNA polymerase
   2954..3180    +  promoter       RSV promoter: Rous sarcoma virus enhancer/promoter
   3181..3361    +  LTR            5' LTR (truncated): truncated 5' long terminal repeat (LTR) from HIV-1
   3408..3533    +  misc_feature   HIV-1 Ψ: packaging signal of human immunodeficiency virus type 1
   3517..3880    +  CDS            HIV-1 gag (fragment): gag protein from human immunodeficiency virus 1; gag
   4026..4259    +  misc_feature   RRE: The Rev response element (RRE) of HIV-1 allows for Rev-dependent mRNA export from the nucleus to the cytoplasm.
   4636..4736    +  CDS            Rev (fragment): human immunodeficiency virus 1 (HIV-1) Rev protein; rev; enhances nuclear export of unspliced and incompletely spliced viral mRNAs
   4755..4872    +  misc_feature   cPPT/CTS: central polypurine tract and central termination sequence of HIV-1
   4906..5307    +  promoter       SFFV promoter: spleen focus-forming virus long terminal repeat (LTR) promoter
   5317..5340    +  misc_feature   MCS (fragment): pBluescript multiple cloning site
   5365..8400    +  CDS            PHF20: PHF20_HUMAN - Also known as C20orf104, GLEA2, HCA58, NZF, TZP. Experimental evidence at protein level: Swiss-Prot protein existence level 1. Methyllysine-binding protein, component of the MOF histone acetyltransferase protein complex. Not required for maintaining the global histone H4 'Lys-16' acetylation (H4K16ac) levels or locus specific histone acetylation, but instead works downstream in transcriptional regulation of MOF target genes (By similarity). As part of the NSL complex it may be involved in acetylation of nucleosomal histone H4 on several lysine residues. Contributes to methyllysin
   8411..8436    +  misc_feature   MCS (fragment): pBluescript multiple cloning site
   8436..8495    +  CDS            S (fragment): HBSAG_WHV6 - Experimental evidence at transcript level: Swiss-Prot protein existence level 2. The middle envelope protein plays an important role in the budding of the virion. It is involved in the induction of budding in a nucleocapsid independent way. In this process the majority of envelope proteins bud to form subviral lipoprotein particles of 22 nm of diameter that do not contain a nucleocapsid (By similarity). From Woodchuck hepatitis B virus (isolate w64/pWS23) (WHV).
   8627..9030    +  misc_feature   WPRE: woodchuck hepatitis virus posttranscriptional regulatory element
   9088..9147    +  CDS            nef (fragment): NEF_HV1Z2 - Experimental evidence at protein level: Swiss-Prot protein existence level 1. Extracellular Nef protein targets CD4(+) T-lymphocytes for apoptosis by interacting with CXCR4 surface receptors. From Human immunodeficiency virus type 1 group M subtype D (isolate Z2/CDC-Z34) (HIV-1).
   9149..9382    +  LTR            3' LTR (ΔU3): self-inactivating 3' long terminal repeat (LTR) from HIV-1
   9454..9575    +  polyA_signal   SV40 poly(A) signal: SV40 polyadenylation signal
   9594..9615    +  rep_origin     SV40 ori (fragment): SV40 origin of replication
   9615..73      +  rep_origin     SV40 ori (across the origin): SV40 origin of replication
