[The description below was written by a language model from this plasmid's Addgene catalogue record and pLannotate feature annotations shown in this document.]
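Description:
SFFV-PHF20-Brd 426 is a lentiviral expression plasmid built on the SFFV-MCS backbone, carrying the human transcription factor PHF20 together with an assigned DNA barcode. It is propagated in E. coli through a high-copy ColE1/pUC-type origin and selected with ampicillin via the β-lactamase gene. The backbone also retains an f1 origin, lac regulatory remnants and T7/T3 promoters left over from its cloning-vector ancestry. The sequenced record is about 9.7 kb, consistent with the stated backbone plus a roughly 3 kb insert.

The viral portion has a third-generation, self-inactivating layout. An RSV promoter fused to a truncated HIV-1 5' LTR drives production of the genomic RNA in packaging cells, making it independent of Tat. It is followed by the Ψ packaging signal with a gag fragment, the Rev response element for nuclear export of the unspliced genome, and the cPPT/CTS, which aids nuclear import during transduction. The 3' LTR carries the ΔU3 deletion, so the integrated provirus lacks LTR promoter activity and expression depends on the internal promoter. An SV40 poly(A) signal and SV40 origin fragments lie downstream of the 3' LTR.

Within this frame, the spleen focus-forming virus (SFFV) promoter, which is strong in haematopoietic and many other mammalian cells, drives the PHF20 coding sequence, cloned between multiple cloning site remnants. A WPRE follows to enhance transcript stability and expression. According to the depositor, the barcode sits after the WPRE at an XbaI site, though it is not annotated in the feature table. No mammalian selection marker or fluorescent reporter is annotated. The construct belongs to a barcoded transcription factor collection for combinatorial screening in immune cell reprogramming, where the barcode presumably serves to identify the delivered factor.
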