Addgene plasmid #219342: SFFV-PHF20-Brd 426
Purpose: Transcription factor PHF20 with a specific barcode assigned.
Depositing lab: Filipe Pereira. Depositing organization: Center for Neuroscience and Cell Biology, University of Coimbra. Publication: A combinatorial transcription factor screening platform for immune cell reprogramming. Kurochkin I, Altman AR, Caiado I, Pertiga-Cabral D, Halitzki E, Minaeva M, Zimmermannova O, Henriques-Oliveira L, Klein D, Nair M, Oliveira D, Cajal LR, Knittel R, Feick C, Ringner M, Martin M, Cirovic B, Pires CF, Rosa FF, Sitnicka E, Theis FJ, Pereira CF. Cell Syst. 2026 Jan 21;17(1):101457. doi: 10.1016/j.cels.2025.101457. Epub 2026 Jan 14. PubMed 41539305.
Backbone
  Vector backbone: SFFV-MCS
  Backbone size w/o insert (bp): 6638
  Vector type: Lentiviral
Growth in bacteria
  Bacterial resistance: Ampicillin, 100 μg/mL
  Growth temperature: 37°C
  Growth strain: NEB Stable
  Copy number: High Copy
Gene/Insert
  Gene/Insert name: PHF20
  Species: H. sapiens (human)
  Insert size (bp): 3039
  Entrez Gene: PHF20 (a.k.a. C20orf104, GLEA2, HCA58, NZF, TDRD20A, TZP)
  Promoter: The spleen focus-forming virus (SFFV) promoter
  Cloning method: Restriction Enzyme; 5′ cloning site Bsp119I (not destroyed); 3′ cloning site BstHI (not destroyed)
Terms and licenses: Academic/Nonprofit Terms; Industry Terms: Not Available to Industry
Depositor comments: Barcode sequence cloned into XbaI restriction site. Design of plasmid is as follows: SFFV-[TF sequence]-WPRE-[Barcode sequence].
How to cite: SFFV-PHF20-Brd 426 was a gift from Filipe Pereira (Addgene plasmid # 219342 ; http://n2t.net/addgene:219342 ; RRID:Addgene_219342)
