>Addgene plasmid #219342 | SFFV-PHF20-Brd 426 | depositor partial sequence | sequence record 428506 | TF ORF
ATGACAAAGCATCCACCTAACAGACGAGGAATCAGCTTTGAAGTGGGAGCCCAGTTGGAAGCCCGGGACC
GTTTAAAAAACTGGTATCCAGCTCACATAGAAGACATTGACTACGAGGAAGGAAAAGTACTCATCCATTT
CAAGCGTTGGAACCATCGTTATGATGAGTGGTTCTGCTGGGACAGTCCTTATTTACGCCCTTTAGAGAAA
ATACAGCTGAGGAAAGAGGGCTTGCATGAAGAGGATGGATCTTCTGAATTTCAAATAAATGAGCAGGTCC
TTGCTTGCTGGTCTGATTGTCGTTTTTACCCGGCCAAAGTCACTGCTGTTAACAAGGATGGTACTTACAC
TGTGAAATTTTATGATGGAGTAGTTCAGACTGTCAAACATATTCATGTCAAAGCTTTTTCCAAAGATCAG
AATATTGTGGGTAATGCTAGGCCTAAAGAAACAGATCACAAAAGTCTTTCATCATCTCCTGATAAACGAG
AGAAGTTTAAAGAACAGAGAAAAGCAACAGTGAATGTGAAGAAAGACAAAGAAGATAAACCCTTAAAGAC
AGAAAAGCGACCCAAGCAGCCTGATAAAGAAGGAAAGTTAATCTGTTCTGAAAAGGGGAAAGTGTCAGAG
AAAAGTCTTCCCAAGAACGAGAAGGAAGACAAGGAAAACATTTCCGAAAATGACAGAGAGTATTCTGGAG
ATGCCCAAGTGGATAAGAAACCTGAAAATGACATTGTGAAGAGTCCACAAGAAAACTTGAGGGAACCCAA
AAGAAAACGAGGCAGACCCCCTTCCATAGCTCCTACTGCTGTGGATTCAAACTCTCAAACTTTGCAACCA
ATAACATTGGAACTGAGAAGAAGGAAAATATCAAAAGGATGTGAAGTCCCATTAAAACGTCCTCGGCTTG
ACAAAAATTCATCCCAGGAAAAGTCAAAAAACTACTCGGAAAACACTGACAAAGACTTATCGAGGAGACG
TTCCTCCAGGCTGTCCACTAATGGGACCCATGAGATCCTAGATCCTGACTTGGTTGTATCAGATTTGGTT
GATACGGATCCTTTGCAAGACACGTTGTCTAGTACCAAGGAATCTGAAGAAGGTCAGTTGAAGTCTGCTT
TGGAAGCTGGCCAGGTCTCATCTGCACTGACTTGCCACTCCTTTGGGGATGGATCCGGGGCTGCAGGCTT
GGAGTTGAACTGCCCATCAATGGGAGAAAACACGATGAAAACAGAACCGACTTCTCCCCTTGTGGAATTA
CAAGAGATTTCGACTGTGGAAGTAACAAATACTTTTAAGAAAACAGATGATTTTGGGTCATCTAATGCAC
CAGCTGTCGACCTAGACCATAAGTTTAGATGCAAAGTTGTGGACTGTTTAAAATTTTTCCGCAAAGCCAA
ACTGTTGCACTATCACATGAAGTATTTCCATGGAATGGAGAAGTCACTGGAGCCAGAAGAGAGCCCGGGA
AAGAGGCATGTCCAAACCAGGGGCCCTTCAGCTTCAGACAAGCCCAGCCAGGAGACCCTGACCAGGAAGC
GGGTCTCTGCCAGTTCCCCAACTACAAAAGACAAGGAAAAGAATAAAGAGAAGAAATTCAAGGAGTTTGT
GAGAGTGAAGCCAAAGAAGAAAAAGAAAAAGAAAAAGAAAACCAAACCTGAATGCCCCTGCAGTGAGGAG
ATCAGTGACACCTCCCAGGAACCTTCTCCACCCAAGGCATTTGCTGTTACCAGGTGTGGGTCCTCACACA
AGCCAGGGGTCCATATGAGCCCGCAGCTTCATGGCCCAGAATCTGGACACCACAAAGGGAAAGTGAAAGC
ATTGGAGGAGGATAATTTGAGTGAGTCCTCTTCTGAGAGCTTTCTCTGGAGTGATGATGAGTATGGCCAA
GATGTGGATGTGACCACCAACCCAGATGAGGAACTTGATGGGGATGACCGCTATGACTTCGAGGTGGTCC
GCTGCATCTGTGAGGTCCAGGAGGAAAATGACTTCATGATTCAGTGTGAAGAGTGCCAGTGCTGGCAGCA
TGGGGTCTGCATGGGATTACTGGAAGAAAATGTGCCCGAGAAATACACCTGTTATGTTTGCCAAGACCCT
CCAGGTCAGAGGCCTGGCTTCAAGTACTGGTATGACAAGGAGTGGCTGAGCAGGGGACATATGCATGGCC
TGGCATTTCTAGAAGAGAACTACTCCCATCAGAATGCCAAGAAGATCGTGGCCACCCACCAGCTTCTTGG
TGATGTGCAGAGAGTGATTGAGGTTCTGCATGGCCTGCAGCTCAAGATGAGCATCTTGCAAAGCCGGGAG
CATCCTGATCTGCCGCTGTGGTGCCAGCCTTGGAAACAGCACTCAGGGGAGGGGAGATCTCATTTCAGAA
ACATCCCTGTCACTGACACCAGGAGCAAGGAGGAAGCTCCAAGCTATAGAACTTTGAACGGGGCAGTGGA
GAAGCCCAGGCCCCTGGCCCTGCCCCTGCCGCGTTCTGTGGAGGAATCCTATATCACCAGTGAGCATTGC
TACCAGAAGCCCCGCGCCTATTACCCTGCCGTGGAGCAGAAGCTGGTGGTGGAGACGAGGGGCTCTGCCC
TCGACGATGCGGTCAACCCCCTCCATGAGAACGGCGATGATTCCCTTTCCCCGCGCCTGGGCTGGCCTCT
AGACCAAGACAGGAGCAAGGGGGACAGTGACCCCAAACCCGGCTCCCCAAAGGTGAAGGAATATGTCTCC
AAAAAGGCCCTACCAGAAGAAGCCCCTGCTCGGAAGCTGCTGGACAGAGGTGGAGAGGGGCTGCTGAGCT
CCCAGCACCAGTGGCAGTTTAACCTGCTGACCCATGTGGAATCTCTTCAGGATGAAGTTACGCACAGGAT
GGACTCCATTGAGAAGGAGTTGGATGTGTTGGAGAGCTGGCTGGACTACACTGGGGAACTGGAGCCCCCT
GAGCCGCTGGCCAGGCTTCCGCAGCTCAAGCATTGTATCAAGCAGCTGCTGATGGACCTGGGCAAGGTGC
AGCAGATCGCCCTCTGCTGCTCAACATAG
