>Addgene plasmid #219342 | SFFV-PHF20-Brd 426 | depositor partial sequence | sequence record 428507 | Barcode sequence
TGTACATATGGGCCAGCGCT
